Addgene plasmid #149192: pGBW-m4046681
Purpose: Yeast Expression plasmid for SARS-CoV-2 ORF7a protein
Depositing lab: Ginkgo Bioworks & Benjie Chen. Depositing organization: Ginkgo Bioworks.
Backbone
  Vector backbone: AmpR; 2u URA3
  Backbone size w/o insert (bp): 4078
  Vector type: Yeast Expression
  Selectable markers: URA3
Growth in bacteria
  Bacterial resistance: Ampicillin, 100 μg/mL
  Growth temperature: 37°C
  Growth strain: DH5alpha
  Copy number: High Copy
Gene/Insert
  Gene/Insert name: SARS-CoV-2 ORF7a protein
  Species: S. cerevisiae (budding yeast); Severe acute respiratory syndrome coronavirus 2
  Insert size (bp): 359
  Mutation: Saccharomyces cerevisiae recode 1
  Entrez Gene: ORF7a (a.k.a. GU280_gp07)
  Promoter: pTEF1
  Cloning method: Unknown
Resource information
  A portion of this plasmid was derived from a plasmid made by: GinkgoBioworks
Depositor comments: NCBI Reference Sequence: YP_009724395.1. Created by gene synthesis with Not1 site. NGS used for QC was performed by Ginkgo and may not fully cover the entire plasmid.
How to cite: pGBW-m4046681 was a gift from Ginkgo Bioworks & Benjie Chen (Addgene plasmid # 149192 ; http://n2t.net/addgene:149192 ; RRID:Addgene_149192)
