[The description below was written by a language model from this plasmid's Addgene catalogue record and pLannotate feature annotations shown in this document.]
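Description:
pGBW-m4046681 is an episomal yeast expression plasmid, and E. coli–S. cerevisiae shuttle vector, built to produce the SARS-CoV-2 ORF7a accessory protein in budding yeast. In yeast it replicates from the 2μ origin, which supports multicopy maintenance. It is selected through the URA3 auxotrophic marker, driven by a fragment of its own promoter; URA3 complements uracil auxotrophy and can be counterselected with 5-fluoroorotic acid. In bacteria the plasmid is propagated from a ColE1/pUC-type origin and selected with ampicillin via β-lactamase, which the annotation places downstream of a cat promoter. A rop coding sequence is annotated directly adjacent to AmpR, although the catalogue lists the plasmid as high copy. Short phage T3Te and T7Te terminators flank the bacterial origin, and a tonB terminator lies beyond the resistance cassette, presumably insulating these modules from read-through transcription.

The payload is a simple expression cassette: the constitutive S. cerevisiae TEF1 promoter, the ORF7a coding sequence, and a CYC1 terminator fragment. The gene was made by synthesis and recoded for S. cerevisiae codon usage ("recode 1"), based on the NCBI reference protein. No epitope tags or reporter fusions are annotated. ORF7a is described in the annotation as an antagonist of the host restriction factor tetherin (BST2), interfering with its glycosylation, and possibly interacting with ITGAL. The record gives no application beyond yeast expression of this viral protein. The depositor notes that the NGS used for quality control may not fully cover the whole plasmid. The sequenced record is also somewhat longer than the sum of the listed backbone and insert sizes.
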