Features (pLannotate 1.2.2; 13 found; start..end, strand, type, name):
     10..417     +  promoter       TEF1 promoter: S. cerevisiae TEF1; promoter for EF-1α
    431..793     +  CDS            NS7A_SARS2: Experimental evidence at protein level: Swiss-Prot protein existence level 1. Plays a role as antagonist of host tetherin (BST2), disrupting its antiviral effect. Acts by binding to BST2 thereby interfering with its glycosylation. May suppress small interfering RNA (siRNA). May bind to host ITGAL, thereby playing a role in attachment or modulation of leukocytes. From Severe acute respiratory syndrome coronavirus 2 (2019-nCoV) (SARS-CoV-2).
    822..994     +  terminator     CYC1 terminator (fragment): S. cerevisiae CYC1; transcription terminator for CYC1
   1030..1206    +  promoter       URA3 promoter (fragment): S. cerevisiae URA3
   1207..2010    +  CDS            URA3: orotidine-5'-phosphate decarboxylase, required for uracil biosynthesis; S. cerevisiae URA3; yeast auxotrophic marker, counterselectable with 5-fluoroorotic acid (5-FOA)
   2093..3075    -  rep_origin     2μ ori: yeast 2μ plasmid origin of replication
   3153..3182    +  terminator     T3Te terminator: phage T3 early transcription terminator
   3204..3791    +  rep_origin     ori: high-copy-number ColE1/pMB1/pBR322/pUC origin of replication
   3803..3830    -  terminator     T7Te terminator: phage T7 early transcription terminator
   3854..4045    -  CDS            rop: Rop protein, which maintains plasmids at low copy number; rop
   4046..4906    -  CDS            AmpR: β-lactamase; bla; confers resistance to ampicillin, carbenicillin, and related antibiotics
   4907..5009    -  promoter       cat promoter: promoter of the E. coli cat gene encoding chloramphenicol acetyltransferase
   5010..5041    -  terminator     tonB terminator: bidirectional E. coli tonB-P14 transcription terminator
>Addgene plasmid #149192 | pGBW-m4046681 | addgene full sequence | sequence record 298379 | Ginkgo NGS Result
GCGGCCGCCCCACACACCATAGCTTCAAAATGTTTCTACTCCTTTTTTACTCTTCCAGATTTTCTCGGAC
TCCGCGCATCGCCGTACCACTTCAAAACACCCAAGCACAGCATACTAAATTTCCCCTCTTTCTTCCTCTA
GGGTGTCGTTAATTACCCGTACTAAAGGTTTGGAAAAGAAAAAAGAGACCGCCTCGTTTCTTTTTCTTCG
TCGAAAAAGGCAATAAAAATTTTTATCACGTTTCTTTTTCTTGAAAATTTTTTTTTTTGATTTTTTTCTC
TTTCGATGACCTCCCATTGATATTTAAGTTAATAAACGGTCTTCAATTTCTCAAGTTTCAGTTTCATTTT
TCTTGTTCTATTACAACTTTTTTTACTTCTTGCTCATTAGAAAGAAAGCATAGCAATCTAATCTAAGTTT
TAATTACAAAATGAAAATTATCCTATTCTTAGCATTGATAACCCTGGCTACGTGTGAGCTTTATCACTAC
CAGGAATGCGTTAGGGGGACAACTGTCTTGTTGAAGGAACCTTGTTCATCTGGAACTTACGAAGGCAATT
CGCCATTTCATCCATTGGCTGATAACAAGTTCGCCTTAACCTGTTTTAGTACTCAATTCGCTTTCGCTTG
TCCCGACGGTGTGAAACACGTTTATCAATTGAGAGCGAGATCCGTAAGCCCAAAGTTATTTATCCGTCAA
GAAGAAGTTCAAGAGTTGTACTCCCCAATTTTTCTAATTGTCGCCGCTATCGTTTTCATTACCTTGTGTT
TCACACTGAAGCGAAAGACTGAATAAACAGGCCCCTTTTCCTTTGTCGATATCATGTAATTAGTTATGTC
ACGCTTACATTCACGCCCTCCTCCCACATCCGCTCTAACCGAAAAGGAAGGAGTTAGACAACCTGAAGTC
TAGGTCCCTATTTATTTTTTTTAATAGTTATGTTAGTATTAAGAACGTTATTTATATTTCAAATTTTTCT
TTTTTTTCTGTACAAAGCGGCCGCCGAACCACTAGTGCACTGCAGTACACGGTTTCCTTGAAATTTTTTT
GATTCGGTAATCTCCGAACAGAAGGAAGAACGAAGGAAGGAGCACAGACTTAGATTGGTATATATACGCA
TATGTAGTGTTGAAGAAACATGAAATTGCCCAGTATTCTTAACCCAACTGCACAGAACAAAAACGTGCAG
GAAACGAAGATAAATCATGTCGAAAGCTACATATAAGGAACGTGCTGCTACTCATCCTAGTCCTGTTGCT
GCCAAGCTATTTAATATCATGCACGAAAAGCAAACAAACTTGTGTGCTTCATTGGATGTTCGTACCACCA
AGGAATTACTGGAGTTAGTTGAAGCATTAGGTCCCAAAATTTGTTTACTAAAAACACATGTGGATATCTT
GACTGATTTTTCCATGGAGGGCACAGTTAAGCCGCTAAAGGCATTATCCGCCAAGTACAATTTTTTACTC
TTCGAGGACAGAAAATTTGCTGACATTGGTAATACAGTCAAATTGCAGTACTCTGCGGGTGTATACAGAA
TAGCAGAATGGGCAGACATTACGAATGCACACGGTGTGGTGGGCCCAGGTATTGTTAGCGGTTTGAAGCA
GGCGGCAGAAGAAGTAACAAAGGAACCTAGAGGCCTTTTGATGTTAGCAGAATTGTCATGCAAGGGCTCC
CTATCTACTGGAGAATATACTAAGGGTACTGTTGACATTGCGAAGAGCGACAAAGATTTTGTTATCGGCT
TTATTGCTCAAAGAGACATGGGTGGAAGAGATGAAGGTTACGATTGGTTGATTATGACACCCGGTGTGGG
TTTAGATGACAAGGGAGATGCATTGGGTCAACAGTATAGAACCGTGGATGATGTGGTTTCTACAGGATCT
GACATTATTATTGTTGGAAGAGGACTATTTGCAAAGGGAAGGGATGCTAAGGTAGAGGGTGAACGTTACA
GAAAAGCAGGCTGGGAAGCATATTTGAGAAGATGCGGCCAGCAAAACTAAAAAACTGTATTATAAGTAAA
TGCATGTATACTAAACTCACAAATTAGAGCTTCAATTTAATTATATCAGTTATTACCCGAGTAACGAAGC
ATCTGTGCTTCATTTTGTAGAACAAAAATGCAACGCGAGAGCGCTAATTTTTCAAACAAAGAATCTGAGC
TGCATTTTTACAGAACAGAAATGCAACGCGAAAGCGCTATTTTACCAACGAAGAATCTGTGCTTCATTTT
TGTAAAACAAAAATGCAACGCGAGAGCGCTAATTTTTCAAACAAAGAATCTGAGCTGCATTTTTACAGAA
CAGAAATGCAACGCGAGAGCGCTATTTTACCAACAAAGAATCTATACTTCTTTTTTGTTCTACAAAAATG
CATCCCGAGAGCGCTATTTTTCTAACAAAGCATCTTAGATTACTTTTTTTCTCCTTTGTGCGCTCTATAA
TGCAGTCTCTTGATAACTTTTTGCACTGTAGGTCCGTTAAGGTTAGAAGAAGGCTACTTTGGTGTCTATT
TTCTCTTCCATAAAAAAAGCCTGACTCCACTTCCCGCGTTTACTGATTACTAGCGAAGCTGCGGGTGCAT
TTTTTCAAGATAAAGGCATCCCCGATTATATTCTATACCGATGTGGATTGCGCATACTTTGTGAACAGAA
AGTGATAGCGTTGATGATTCTTCATTGGTCAGAAAATTATGAACGGTTTCTTCTATTTTGTCTCTATATA
CTACGTATAGGAAATGTTTACATTTTCGTATTGTTTTCGATTCACTCTATGAATAGTTCTTACTACAATT
TTTTTGTCTAAAGAGTAATACTAGAGATAAACATAAAAAATGTAGAGGTCGAGTTTAGATGCAAGTTCAA
GGAGCGAAAGGTGGATGGGTAGGTTATATAGGGATATAGCACAGAGATATATAGCAAAGAGATACTTTTG
AGCAATGTTTGTGGAAGCGGTATTCGCAATATTTTAGTAGCTCGTTACAGTCCGGTGCGTTTTTGGTTTT
TTGAAAGTGCGTCATCAGAGCGCTTTTGGTTTTCAAAAGCGCTCTGAAGTTCCTATACTTTCTAGCTAGA
GAATAGGAACTTCCCGAGCGGCCGCGTGTTACAAGCTTGACTCCAGCGTAACTGGACTGCAATCAACTCA
CTGGCTCACCTTCACGGGTGGGCCTTTCTTCGGTAGAAAATCAAAGGATCTTCTTGAGATCCTTTTTTTC
TGCGCGTAATCTGCTGCTTGCAAACAAAAAAACCACCGCTACCAGCGGTGGTTTGTTTGCCGGATCAAGA
GCTACCAACTCTTTTTCCGAGGTAACTGGCTTCAGCAGAGCGCAGATACCAAATACTGTTCTTCTAGTGT
AGCCGTAGTTAGGCCACCACTTCAAGAACTCTGTAGCACCGCCTACATACCTCGCTCTGCTAATCCTGTT
ACCAGTGGCTGCTGCCAGTGGCGATAAGTCGTGTCTTACCGGGTTGGACTCAAGACGATAGTTACCGGAT
AAGGCGCAGCGGTCGGGCTGAACGGGGGGTTCGTGCACACAGCCCAGCTTGGAGCGAACGACCTACACCG
AACTGAGATACCTACAGCGTGAGCTATGAGAAAGCGCCACGCTTCCCGAAGGGAGAAAGGCGGACAGGTA
TCCGGTAAGCGGCAGGGTCGGAACAGGAGAGCGCACGAGGGAGCTTCCAGGGGTAAACGCCTGGTATCTT
TATAGTCCTGTCGGGTTTCGCCACCTCTGACTTGAGCATCGATTTTTGTGATGCTCGTCAGGGGGGCGGA
GCCTATGGAAAAACGCCAGCAACGCAGAAAGGCCCACCCGAAGGTGAGCCAGGTGATTACATTTGGGCCC
TCATCAGAGGTTTTCACCGTCATCACCGAAACGCGCGAGGCAGCTGCGGTAAAGCTCATCAGCGTGGTCG
TGAAGCGATTCACAGATGTCTGCCTGTTCATCCGCGTCCAGCTCGTTGAGTTTCTCCAGAAGCGTTAATG
TCTGGCTTCTGATAAAGCGGGCCATGTTAAGGGCGGTTTTTTCCTGTTTGGTCACTTACCAATGCTTAAT
CAGTGAGGCACCTATCTCAGCGATCTGTCTATTTCGTTCATCCATAGTTGCCTGACTCCCCGTCGTGTAG
ATAACTACGATGCGGGAGGGCTTACCATCTGGCCCCAGTGCTGCAATGATACCGCGAGACCCACGCTCAC
CGGCTCCAGATTTATCAGCAATAAACCAGCCAGCCGGGAGGGCCGAGCGCAGAAGTGATCCTGCAACTTT
ATCCGCCTCCATCCAGTCTATTAATTGTTGCCGGGAAGCTAGAGTAAGTAGTTCGCCAGTTAATAGTTTG
CGCAACGTTGTTGCCATTGCTACAGGCATCGTGGTGTCACGCTCGTCGTTTGGTATGGCTTCATTCAGCT
CCGGTTCCCAACGATCAAGGCGAGTTACATGATCCCCCATGTTGTGCAAAAAAGCGGTTAGCTCCTTCGG
TCCTCCGATCGTTGCCAGAAGTAAGTTGGCCGCAGTGTTATCACTCATGGTTATGGCAGCACTGCATAAT
TCTCTTACTGTCATGCCATCCGTGAGATGCTTTTCTGTGACTGGTGAGTACTCAACCAAGTCATTCTGAG
AATAGTGTATGCGGCGACCGAGTTGCTCTTGCCCGGCGTCAATACGGGATAATACCGCGCCACATAGCAG
AACTTTAAAAGTGCTCATCATTGGAAAACGTTCTTCGGGGCGTAAACTCTCAAGGATCTTACCGCTGTTG
AGATCCAGTTCGATGTAACCCACTCGTGCACCCAACTGATCTTCAGCATCTTTTACTTTCACCAGCGTTT
CTGGGTGAGCAAAAACAGGAAGGCAAAATGCCGCAAAAAAGGGAATAAGGGCGACACGGAAATGTTGAAT
ACTCATTTTAGCTTCCTTAGCTCCTGAAAATCTCGATAACTCAAAAAATACGCCCGGTAGTGATCTTATT
TCATTATGGTGAAAGTTGGAACCTCTTACGTGCCGATCAAGTCAAAAGCCTCCGGTCGGAGGCTTTTGAC
TTTCTGCTATGGAGGTCAGGTATGATTTAAATGGTCAGTTAGA
